Addgene plasmid #18864: pEX-CMV-SP-YFP-STM2(15-746) EF hand D80A
Depositing lab: Tobias Meyer. Depositing organization: Stanford University. Publication: STIM2 is a feedback regulator that stabilizes basal cytosolic and endoplasmic reticulum Ca2+ levels. Brandman O, Liou J, Park WS, Meyer T. Cell. 2007 Dec 28. 131(7):1327-39. 10.1016/j.cell.2007.11.039 PubMed 18160041.
Backbone
  Vector backbone: Gateway destination vector
  Vector type: Mammalian Expression
  Selectable markers: Neomycin (select with G418)
Growth in bacteria
  Bacterial resistance: Kanamycin, 50 μg/mL
  Growth temperature: 37°C
  Growth strain: DH5alpha
  Copy number: Unknown
Gene/Insert
  Gene/Insert name: Stromal interaction molecule 2 (alt name: STIM2)
  Species: H. sapiens (human)
  Mutation: EF hand mutant: D80A. YFP inserted between signal peptide(SP) of STIM1 and residues 15-746 of STIM2 (Lab plasmid WS5183)
  Entrez Gene: STIM2
  Tag / fusion protein: YFP (N terminal on backbone)
  Cloning method: Gateway Cloning; 5′ cloning site attB1 (unknown if destroyed); 3′ cloning site attB2 (unknown if destroyed)
  Sequencing primers: 5′ n/a
Terms and licenses: Academic/Nonprofit Terms; Industry Terms: Not Available to Industry
Depositor comments: STIM2 also has P38L, V222I, and E575V, as described in the paper's supplemental material. These mutations do not affect function.
How to cite: pEX-CMV-SP-YFP-STM2(15-746) EF hand D80A was a gift from Tobias Meyer (Addgene plasmid # 18864 ; http://n2t.net/addgene:18864 ; RRID:Addgene_18864)
