[The description below was written by a language model from this plasmid's Addgene catalogue record and pLannotate feature annotations shown in this document.]
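Description:
pEX-CMV-SP-YFP-STM2(15-746) EF hand D80A is a mammalian expression plasmid of about 7.1 kb, produced by Gateway recombination into a destination vector that already carries a signal peptide and YFP. It replicates in E. coli from a high-copy ColE1/pUC-type origin and also contains an f1 phage origin. A single Tn5 NeoR/KanR gene sits behind tandem bacterial (bla) and SV40 early promoters and ends with the HSV TK polyadenylation signal, so it provides kanamycin selection in bacteria and G418 selection in transfected mammalian cells. Short annotated ble, SV40 large T and bGH poly(A) fragments appear to be backbone remnants rather than functional elements.

The expression cassette is driven by the human CMV immediate-early enhancer and promoter and terminated by the SV40 poly(A) signal. It encodes a single fusion protein. The STIM1 signal peptide comes first, followed by EYFP, an attB1-derived linker, and residues 15-746 of human STIM2, with attB2 lying just downstream of the coding region. Placing YFP after a cleavable signal peptide directs the fusion into the endoplasmic reticulum and puts the fluorophore at the lumenal N-terminus of mature STIM2, which leaves the membrane topology of this ER Ca2+ sensor intact.

The insert carries D80A, a substitution in the EF hand, the domain through which STIM proteins sense lumenal Ca2+. The depositor also notes P38L, V222I and E575V, which are reported not to affect function. The associated work concerns STIM2 as a feedback regulator of basal cytosolic and ER Ca2+ levels. The construct is therefore suited to live-cell imaging of STIM2 localisation and to testing how impaired Ca2+ sensing alters its behaviour and Ca2+ influx.
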