Features (pLannotate 1.2.2; 18 found; start..end, strand, type, name):
     61..364     +  enhancer       CMV enhancer: human cytomegalovirus immediate early enhancer
    365..568     +  promoter       CMV promoter: human cytomegalovirus (CMV) immediate early promoter
    600..671     +  CDS            STIM1 (fragment): STIM1_HUMAN - Also known as GOK From Homo sapiens (Human).
    684..1400    +  CDS            EYFP: EYFP is a basic (constitutively fluorescent) green/yellow fluorescent protein published in 1996, derived from Aequorea victoria. It is reported to be a very rapidly-maturing weak dimer with high acid sensitivity.
   1410..1434    +  protein_bind   attB1: mutant version of attB; recombination site for the Gateway® BP reaction BP Clonase™
   1440..3635    +  CDS            STIM2: STIM2_HUMAN - Also known as KIAA1482. Experimental evidence at protein level: Swiss-Prot protein existence level 1. Plays a role in mediating store-operated Ca(2+) entry (SOCE), a Ca(2+) influx following depletion of intracellular Ca(2+) stores. Functions as a highly sensitive Ca(2+) sensor in the endoplasmic reticulum which activates both store-operated and store-independent Ca(2+)-influx. Regulates basal cytosolic and endoplasmic reticulum Ca(2+) concentrations. Upon mild variations of the endoplasmic reticulum Ca(2+) concentration, translocates from the endoplasmic reticulum to the plasma m
   3640..3664    -  protein_bind   attB2: mutant version of attB; recombination site for the Gateway® BP reaction BP Clonase™
   3668..3733    +  misc_feature   MCS: multiple cloning site
   3750..3834    +  CDS            large T antigen (fragment): large T antigen from SV40 (simian virus 40)
   3857..3978    +  polyA_signal   SV40 poly(A) signal: SV40 polyadenylation signal
   4012..4440    -  rep_origin     f1 ori (sequence partly withheld): f1 bacteriophage origin of replication; arrow indicates direction of (+) strand synthesis
   4467..4571    +  promoter       AmpR promoter: bla
   4573..4930    +  promoter       SV40 promoter: SV40 enhancer and early promoter
   4965..5759    +  CDS            NeoR/KanR: aminoglycoside phosphotransferase from Tn5; aph(3')-II (or nptII); confers resistance to neomycin, kanamycin, and G418 (Geneticin®)
   5780..5932    +  CDS            ble (fragment): BLE_KLEPN - Experimental evidence at protein level: Swiss-Prot protein existence level 1. Binding protein with a strong affinity to the bleomycin family of antibiotics. Binds to CL990; an antimitotic-antibiotic compound. From Klebsiella pneumoniae.
   5991..6038    +  polyA_signal   HSV TK poly(A) signal: herpes simplex virus thymidine kinase polyadenylation signal (Cole and Stacy, 1985)
   6129..6145    -  polyA_signal   bGH poly(A) signal (fragment): bovine growth hormone polyadenylation signal
   6367..6955    +  rep_origin     ori: high-copy-number ColE1/pMB1/pBR322/pUC origin of replication
>Addgene plasmid #18864 | pEX-CMV-SP-YFP-STM2(15-746) EF hand D80A | depositor full sequence | sequence record 8870 | Author sequence
TAGTTATTAATAGTAATCAATTACGGGGTCATTAGTTCATAGCCCATATATGGAGTTCCGCGTTACATAA
CTTACGGTAAATGGCCCGCCTGGCTGACCGCCCAACGACCCCCGCCCATTGACGTCAATAATGACGTATG
TTCCCATAGTAACGCCAATAGGGACTTTCCATTGACGTCAATGGGTGGAGTATTTACGGTAAACTGCCCA
CTTGGCAGTACATCAAGTGTATCATATGCCAAGTACGCCCCCTATTGACGTCAATGACGGTAAATGGCCC
GCCTGGCATTATGCCCAGTACATGACCTTATGGGACTTTCCTACTTGGCAGTACATCTACGTATTAGTCA
TCGCTATTACCATGGTGATGCGGTTTTGGCAGTACATCAATGGGCGTGGATAGCGGTTTGACTCACGGGG
ATTTCCAAGTCTCCACCCCATTGACGTCAATGGGAGTTTGTTTTGGCACCAAAATCAACGGGACTTTCCA
AAATGTCGTAACAACTCCGCCCCATTGACGCAAATGGGCGGTAGGCGTGTACGGTGGGAGGTCTATATAA
GCAGAGCTGGTTTAGTGAACCGTCAGATCCGCTAGCACCATGGATGTATGCGTCCGTCTTGCCCTGTGGC
TCCTCTGGGGACTCCTCCTGCACCAGGGCCAGAGCCTCGCACCGGTCGCCACCATGGTGAGCAAGGGCGA
GGAGCTGTTCACCGGGGTGGTGCCCATCCTGGTCGAGCTGGACGGCGACGTAAACGGCCACAAGTTCAGC
GTGTCCGGCGAGGGCGAGGGCGATGCCACCTACGGCAAGCTGACCCTGAAGTTCATCTGCACCACCGGCA
AGCTGCCCGTGCCCTGGCCCACCCTCGTGACCACCTTCGGCTACGGCCTGCAGTGCTTCGCCCGCTACCC
CGACCACATGAAGCAGCACGACTTCTTCAAGTCCGCCATGCCCGAAGGCTACGTCCAGGAGCGCACCATC
TTCTTCAAGGACGACGGCAACTACAAGACCCGCGCCGAGGTGAAGTTCGAGGGCGACACCCTGGTGAACC
GCATCGAGCTGAAGGGCATCGACTTCAAGGAGGACGGCAACATCCTGGGGCACAAGCTGGAGTACAACTA
CAACAGCCACAACGTCTATATCATGGCCGACAAGCAGAAGAACGGCATCAAGGTGAACTTCAAGATCCGC
CACAACATCGAGGACGGCAGCGTGCAGCTCGCCGACCACTACCAGCAGAACACCCCCATCGGCGACGGCC
CCGTGCTGCTGCCCGACAACCACTACCTGAGCTACCAGTCCGCCCTGAGCAAAGACCCCAACGAGAAGCG
CGATCACATGGTCCTGCTGGAGTTCGTGACCGCCGCCGGGATCACTCTCGGCATGGACGAGCTGTACAAG
TCCGGATCAACAAGTTTGTACAAAAAAGCAGGCTCCCTCTGCGAGCTTGTGCCCCGGCACCTCCGCGGGC
GGCGGGCGACTGGCTCTGCCGCAACTGCCGCCTCCTCTCTCGCCGCGGCGGCCGGCGATAGCCCGGCGCT
CATGACAGATCCCTGCATGTCACTGAGTCCACCATGCTTTACAGAAGAAGACAGATTTAGTCTGGAAGCT
CTTCAAACAATACATAAACAAATGGCTGATGACAAAGATGGTGGAATTGAAGTAGAGGAAAGTGATGAAT
TCATCAGAGAAGATATGAAATATAAAGATGCTACTAATAAACACAGCCATCTGCACAGAGAAGATAAACA
TATAACGATTGAGGATTTATGGAAACGATGGAAAACATCAGAAGTTCATAATTGGACCCTTGAAGACACT
CTTCAGTGGTTGATAGAGTTTGTTGAACTACCCCAATATGAGAAGAATTTTAGAGACAACAATGTCAAAG
GAACGACACTTCCCAGGATAGCAGTGCACGAACCTTCATTTATGATCTCCCAGTTGAAAATCAGTGACCG
GAGTCACAGACAAAAACTTCAGCTCAAGGCATTGGATGTGGTTTTGTTTGGACCTCTAACACGCCCACCT
CATAACTGGATGAAAGATTTTATCCTCACAATTTCTATAGTAATTGGTGTTGGAGGCTGCTGGTTTGCTT
ATACGCAGAATAAGACATCAAAAGAACATGTTGCAAAAATGATGAAAGATTTAGAGAGCTTACAAACTGC
AGAGCAAAGTCTAATGGACTTACAAGAGAGGCTTGAAAAGGCACAGGAAGAAAACAGAAATGTTGCTGTA
GAAAAGCAAAATTTAGAGCGCAAAATGATGGATGAAATCAATTATGCAAAGGAGGAGGCTTGTCGGCTGA
GAGAGCTAAGGGAGGGAGCTGAATGTGAATTGAGTAGACGTCAGTATGCAGAACAGGAATTGGAACAGGT
TCGCATGGCTCTGAAAAAGGCCGAAAAAGAATTTGAACTGAGAAGCAGTTGGTCTGTTCCAGATGCACTT
CAGAAATGGCTTCAGTTAACACATGAAGTAGAAGTGCAATACTACAATATTAAAAGACAAAACGCTGAAA
TGCAGCTAGCTATTGCTAAAGATGAGGCAGAAAAAATTAAAAAGAAGAGAAGCACAGTCTTTGGGACTCT
GCACGTTGCACACAGCTCCTCCCTAGATGAGGTAGACCACAAAATTCTGGAAGCAAAGAAAGCTCTCTCT
GAGTTGACAACTTGTTTACGAGAACGACTTTTTCGCTGGCAACAAATTGAGAAGATCTGTGGCTTTCAGA
TAGCCCATAACTCAGGACTCCCCAGCCTGACCTCTTCCCTTTATTCTGATCACAGCTGGGTGGTGATGCC
CAGAGTCTCCATTCCACCCTATCCAATTGCTGGAGGAGTTGATGACTTAGATGAAGACACACCCCCAATA
GTGTCACAATTTCCCGGGACCATGGCTAAACCTCCTGGATCATTAGCCAGAAGCAGCAGCCTGTGCCGTT
CACGCCGCAGCATTGTGCCGTCCTCGCCTCAGCCTCAGCGAGCTCAGCTTGCTCCACACGCCCCCCACCC
GTCACACCCTCGGCACCCTCACCACCCGCAACACACACCACACTCCTTGCCTTCCCCTGATCCAGATATC
CTCTCAGTGTCAAGTTGCCCTGCGCTTTATCGAAATGAAGTGGAGGAAGAGGCCATTTACTTCTCTGCTG
AAAAGCAATGGGAAGTGCCAGACACAGCTTCAGAATGTGACTCCTTAAATTCTTCCATTGGAAGGAAACA
GTCTCCTCCTTTAAGCCTCGAGATATACCAAACATTATCTCCGCGAAAGATATCAAGAGATGAGGTGTCC
CTAGAGGATTCCTCCCGAGGGGATTCGCCTGTAACTGTGGATGTGTCTTGGGGTTCTCCCGACTGTGTAG
GTCTGACAGAGACTAAGAGTATGATCTTCAGTCCTGCAAGCAAAGTGTACAATGGCATTTTGGAGAAATC
CTGTAGCATGAACCAGCTTTCCAGTGGCATCCCGGTGCCTAAACCTCGCCACACATCATGTTCCTCAGCT
GGCAACGACAGTAAACCAGTTCAGGAAGCCCCAAGTGTTGCCAGAATAAGCAGCATCCCACATGACCTTT
GTCATAATGGAGAGAAAAGCAAAAAGCCATCAAAAATCAAAAGCCTTTTTAAGAAGAAATCTAAGTGAAA
CCCAGCTTTCTTGTACAAAGTGGTTGATCCGGACTCAGATCTCGAGCTCAAGCTTCGAATTCTGCAGTCG
ACGGTACCGCGGGCCCGGGATCCACCGGATCTAGATAACTGATCATAATCAGCCATACCACATTTGTAGA
GGTTTTACTTGCTTTAAAAAACCTCCCACACCTCCCCCTGAACCTGAAACATAAAATGAATGCAATTGTT
GTTGTTAACTTGTTTATTGCAGCTTATAATGGTTACAAATAAAGCAATAGCATCACAAATTTCACAAATA
AAGCATTTTTTTCACTGCATTCTAGTTGTGGTTTGTCCAAACTCATCAATGTATCTTAACGCGTAAATTG
TAAGCGTTAATATTTTGTTAAAATTCGCGTTAAATTTTTGTTAAATCAGCTCATTTTTTAACCAATAGGC
CGAAATCGGCAAAATCCCTTATAAATCAAAAGAATAGACCGAGATAGGGT
[37 nt withheld, positions 4111-4147]
AAAGAACGTGGACTCCAACGTCAAAGG
[49 nt withheld, positions 4175-4223]
T
[91 nt withheld, positions 4225-4315]
G
[124 nt withheld, positions 4317-4440]
CAGGTGGCACTTTTCGGGGAAATGTGCGCGGAACCCCTATTTGTTTATTTTTCTAAATACATTCAAATAT
GTATCCGCTCATGAGACAATAACCCTGATAAATGCTTCAATAATATTGAAAAAGGAAGAGTCCTGAGGCG
GAAAGAACCAGCTGTGGAATGTGTGTCAGTTAGGGTGTGGAAAGTCCCCAGGCTCCCCAGCAGGCAGAAG
TATGCAAAGCATGCATCTCAATTAGTCAGCAACCAGGTGTGGAAAGTCCCCAGGCTCCCCAGCAGGCAGA
AGTATGCAAAGCATGCATCTCAATTAGTCAGCAACCATAGTCCCGCCCCTAACTCCGCCCATCCCGCCCC
TAACTCCGCCCAGTTCCGCCCATTCTCCGCCCCATGGCTGACTAATTTTTTTTATTTATGCAGAGGCCGA
GGCCGCCTCGGCCTCTGAGCTATTCCAGAAGTAGTGAGGAGGCTTTTTTGGAGGCCTAGGCTTTTGCAAA
GATCGATCAAGAGACAGGATGAGGATCGTTTCGCATGATTGAACAAGATGGATTGCACGCAGGTTCTCCG
GCCGCTTGGGTGGAGAGGCTATTCGGCTATGACTGGGCACAACAGACAATCGGCTGCTCTGATGCCGCCG
TGTTCCGGCTGTCAGCGCAGGGGCGCCCGGTTCTTTTTGTCAAGACCGACCTGTCCGGTGCCCTGAATGA
ACTGCAAGACGAGGCAGCGCGGCTATCGTGGCTGGCCACGACGGGCGTTCCTTGCGCAGCTGTGCTCGAC
GTTGTCACTGAAGCGGGAAGGGACTGGCTGCTATTGGGCGAAGTGCCGGGGCAGGATCTCCTGTCATCTC
ACCTTGCTCCTGCCGAGAAAGTATCCATCATGGCTGATGCAATGCGGCGGCTGCATACGCTTGATCCGGC
TACCTGCCCATTCGACCACCAAGCGAAACATCGCATCGAGCGAGCACGTACTCGGATGGAAGCCGGTCTT
GTCGATCAGGATGATCTGGACGAAGAGCATCAGGGGCTCGCGCCAGCCGAACTGTTCGCCAGGCTCAAGG
CGAGCATGCCCGACGGCGAGGATCTCGTCGTGACCCATGGCGATGCCTGCTTGCCGAATATCATGGTGGA
AAATGGCCGCTTTTCTGGATTCATCGACTGTGGCCGGCTGGGTGTGGCGGACCGCTATCAGGACATAGCG
TTGGCTACCCGTGATATTGCTGAAGAGCTTGGCGGCGAATGGGCTGACCGCTTCCTCGTGCTTTACGGTA
TCGCCGCTCCCGATTCGCAGCGCATCGCCTTCTATCGCCTTCTTGACGAGTTCTTCTGAGCGGGACTCTG
GGGTTCGAAATGACCGACCAAGCGACGCCCAACCTGCCATCACGAGATTTCGATTCCACCGCCGCCTTCT
ATGAAAGGTTGGGCTTCGGAATCGTTTTCCGGGACGCCGGCTGGATGATCCTCCAGCGCGGGGATCTCAT
GCTGGAGTTCTTCGCCCACCCTAGGGGGAGGCTAACTGAAACACGGAAGGAGACAATACCGGAAGGAACC
CGCGCTATGACGGCAATAAAAAGACAGAATAAAACGCACGGTGTTGGGTCGTTTGTTCATAAACGCGGGG
TTCGGTCCCAGGGCTGGCACTCTGTCGATACCCCACCGAGACCCCATTGGGGCCAATACGCCCGCGTTTC
TTCCTTTTCCCCACCCCACCCCCCAAGTTCGGGTGAAGGCCCAGGGCTCGCAGCCAACGTCGGGGCGGCA
GGCCCTGCCATAGCCTCAGGTTACTCATATATACTTTAGATTGATTTAAAACTTCATTTTTAATTTAAAA
GGATCTAGGTGAAGATCCTTTTTGATAATCTCATGACCAAAATCCCTTAACGTGAGTTTTCGTTCCACTG
AGCGTCAGACCCCGTAGAAAAGATCAAAGGATCTTCTTGAGATCCTTTTTTTCTGCGCGTAATCTGCTGC
TTGCAAACAAAAAAACCACCGCTACCAGCGGTGGTTTGTTTGCCGGATCAAGAGCTACCAACTCTTTTTC
CGAAGGTAACTGGCTTCAGCAGAGCGCAGATACCAAATACTGTCCTTCTAGTGTAGCCGTAGTTAGGCCA
CCACTTCAAGAACTCTGTAGCACCGCCTACATACCTCGCTCTGCTAATCCTGTTACCAGTGGCTGCTGCC
AGTGGCGATAAGTCGTGTCTTACCGGGTTGGACTCAAGACGATAGTTACCGGATAAGGCGCAGCGGTCGG
GCTGAACGGGGGGTTCGTGCACACAGCCCAGCTTGGAGCGAACGACCTACACCGAACTGAGATACCTACA
GCGTGAGCTATGAGAAAGCGCCACGCTTCCCGAAGGGAGAAAGGCGGACAGGTATCCGGTAAGCGGCAGG
GTCGGAACAGGAGAGCGCACGAGGGAGCTTCCAGGGGGAAACGCCTGGTATCTTTATAGTCCTGTCGGGT
TTCGCCACCTCTGACTTGAGCGTCGATTTTTGTGATGCTCGTCAGGGGGGCGGAGCCTATGGAAAAACGC
CAGCAACGCGGCCTTTTTACGGTTCCTGGCCTTTTGCTGGCCTTTTGCTCACATGTTCTTTCCTGCGTTA
TCCCCTGATTCTGTGGATAACCGTATTACCGCCATGCAT
