>Addgene plasmid #18864 | pEX-CMV-SP-YFP-STM2(15-746) EF hand D80A | addgene partial sequence | sequence record 26022 | 18864 with EGFP-C
CTCGGCNTGGACGAGCTGTACAAGTCCGGATCAACAAGTTTGTACAAAAAAGCAGGCTTAACCTGCGAGC
TTGTGCCCCGGCACCTCCGCGGGCGGCGGGCGACTGGCTCTGCCGCAACTGCCGCCTCCTCTCTCGCCGC
GGCGGCCGGCGATAGCCCGGCGCTCATGACAGATCCCTGCATGTCACTGAGTCCACCATGCTTTACAGAA
GAAGACAGATTTAGTCTGGAAGCTCTTCAAACAATACATAAACAAATGGCTGATGACAAAGATGGTGGAA
TTGAAGTAGAGGAAAGTGATGAATTCATCAGAGAAGATATGAAATATAAAGATGCTACTAATAAACACAG
CCATCTGCACAGAGAAGATAAACATATAACGATTGAGGATTTATGGAAACGATGGAAAACATCAGAAGTT
CATAATTGGACCCTTGAAGACACTCTTCAGTGGTTGATAGAGTTTGTTGAACTACCCCAATATGAGAAGA
ATTTTAGAGACAACAATGTCAAAGGAACGACACTTCCCAGGATAGCAGTGCACGAACCTTCATTTATGAT
CTCCCAGTTGAAAATCAGTGACCGGAGTCACAGACAAAAACTTCAGCTCAAGGCATTGGATGTGGTTTTG
TTTGGACCTCTNACACGCCCACCTCATAACTGGATGAAAGATTTTATCCCTCANAATTTCTAT
